>Addgene plasmid #222505 | TRE3GV-SpdCas9-Dnmt3A/3L-V2 | addgene full sequence | sequence record 441223 | Addgene NGS Result
GCCAGCAAAAGGCCAGGAACCGTAAAAAGGCCGCGTTGCTGGCGTTTTTCCATAGGCTCCGCCCCCCTGA
CGAGCATCACAAAAATCGACGCTCAAGTCAGAGGTGGCGAAACCCGACAGGACTATAAAGATACCAGGCG
TTTCCCCCTGGAAGCTCCCTCGTGCGCTCTCCTGTTCCGACCCTGCCGCTTACCGGATACCTGTCCGCCT
TTCTCCCTTCGGGAAGCGTGGCGCTTTCTCATAGCTCACGCTGTAGGTATCTCAGTTCGGTGTAGGTCGT
TCGCTCCAAGCTGGGCTGTGTGCACGAACCCCCCGTTCAGCCCGACCGCTGCGCCTTATCCGGTAACTAT
CGTCTTGAGTCCAACCCGGTAAGACACGACTTATCGCCACTGGCAGCAGCCACTGGTAACAGGATTAGCA
GAGCGAGGTATGTAGGCGGTGCTACAGAGTTCTTGAAGTGGTGGCCTAACTACGGCTACACTAGAAGAAC
AGTATTTGGTATCTGCGCTCTGCTGAAGCCAGTTACCTTCGGAAAAAGAGTTGGTAGCTCTTGATCCGGC
AAACAAACCACCGCTGGTAGCGGTGGTTTTTTTGTTTGCAAGCAGCAGATTACGCGCAGAAAAAAAGGAT
CTCAAGAAGATCCTTTGATCTTTTCTACGGGGTCTGACGCTCAGTGGAACGAAAACTCACGTTAAGGGAT
TTTGGTCATGAGATTATCAAAAAGGATCTTCACCTAGATCCTTTTAAATTAAAAATGAAGTTTTAAATCA
ATCTAAAGTATATATGAGTAAACTTGGTCTGACAGTTACCAATGCTTAATCAGTGAGGCACCTATCTCAG
CGATCTGTCTATTTCGTTCATCCATAGTTGCCTGACTCCCCGTCGTGTAGATAACTACGATACGGGAGGG
CTTACCATCTGGCCCCAGTGCTGCAATGATACCGCGAGACCCACGCTCACCGGCTCCAGATTTATCAGCA
ATAAACCAGCCAGCCGGAAGGGCCGAGCGCAGAAGTGGTCCTGCAACTTTATCCGCCTCCATCCAGTCTA
TTAATTGTTGCCGGGAAGCTAGAGTAAGTAGTTCGCCAGTTAATAGTTTGCGCAACGTTGTTGCCATTGC
TACAGGCATCGTGGTGTCACGCTCGTCGTTTGGTATGGCTTCATTCAGCTCCGGTTCCCAACGATCAAGG
CGAGTTACATGATCCCCCATGTTGTGCAAAAAAGCGGTTAGCTCCTTCGGTCCTCCGATCGTTGTCAGAA
GTAAGTTGGCCGCAGTGTTATCACTCATGGTTATGGCAGCACTGCATAATTCTCTTACTGTCATGCCATC
CGTAAGATGCTTTTCTGTGACTGGTGAGTACTCAACCAAGTCATTCTGAGAATAGTGTATGCGGCGACCG
AGTTGCTCTTGCCCGGCGTCAATACGGGATAATACCGCGCCACATAGCAGAACTTTAAAAGTGCTCATCA
TTGGAAAACGTTCTTCGGGGCGAAAACTCTCAAGGATCTTACCGCTGTTGAGATCCAGTTCGATGTAACC
CACTCGTGCACCCAACTGATCTTCAGCATCTTTTACTTTCACCAGCGTTTCTGGGTGAGCAAAAACAGGA
AGGCAAAATGCCGCAAAAAAGGGAATAAGGGCGACACGGAAATGTTGAATACTCATACTCTTCCTTTTTC
AATATTATTGAAGCATTTATCAGGGTTATTGTCTCATGAGCGGATACATATTTGAATGTATTTAGAAAAA
TAAACAAATAGGGGTTCCGCGCACATTTCCCCGAAAAGTGCCACCTGACGTCGACGGATCGGGAGATCTC
CCGATCCCCTATGGTGCACTCTCAGTACAATCTGCTCTGATGCCGCATAGTTAAGCCAGTATCTGCTCCC
TGCTTGTGTGTTGGAGGTCGCTGAGTAGTGCGCGAGCAAAATTTAAGCTACAACAAGGCAAGGCTTGACC
GACAATTGCATGAAGAATCTGCTTAGGGTTAGGCGTTTTGCGCTGCTTCGCGATGTACGGGCCAGATATA
CGCGTTGACATTGATTATTGACTAGTTATTAATAGTAATCAATTACGGGGTCATTAGTTCATAGCCCATA
TATGGAGTTCCGCGTTACATAACTTACGGTAAATGGCCCGCCTGGCTGACCGCCCAACGACCCCCGCCCA
TTGACGTCAATAATGACGTATGTTCCCATAGTAACGCCAATAGGGACTTTCCATTGACGTCAATGGGTGG
AGTATTTACGGTAAACTGCCCACTTGGCAGTACATCAAGTGTATCATATGCCAAGTACGCCCCCTATTGA
CGTCAATGACGGTAAATGGCCCGCCTGGCATTATGCCCAGTACATGACCTTATGGGACTTTCCTACTTGG
CAGTACATCTACGTATTAGTCATCGCTATTACCATGGTGATGCGGTTTTGGCAGTACATCAATGGGCGTG
GATAGCGGTTTGACTCACGGGGATTTCCAAGTCTCCACCCCATTGACGTCAATGGGAGTTTGTTTTGGCA
CCAAAATCAACGGGACTTTCCAAAATGTCGTAACAACTCCGCCCCATTGACGCAAATGGGCGGTAGGCGT
GTACGGTGGGAGGTCTATATAAGCAGCGCGTTTTGCCTGTACTGGGTCTCTCTGGTTAGACCAGATCTGA
GCCTGGGAGCTCTCTGGCTAACTAGGGAACCCACTGCTTAAGCCTCAATAAAGCTTGCCTTGAGTGCTTC
AAGTAGTGTGTGCCCGTCTGTTGTGTGACTCTGGTAACTAGAGATCCCTCAGACCCTTTTAGTCAGTGTG
GAAAATCTCTAGCAGTGGCGCCCGAACAGGGACTTGAAAGCGAAAGGGAAACCAGAGGAGCTCTCTCGAC
GCAGGACTCGGCTTGCTGAAGCGCGCACGGCAAGAGGCGAGGGGCGGCGACTGGTGAGTACGCCAAAAAT
TTTGACTAGCGGAGGCTAGAAGGAGAGAGATGGGTGCGAGAGCGTCAGTATTAAGCGGGGGAGAATTAGA
TCGCGATGGGAAAAAATTCGGTTAAGGCCAGGGGGAAAGAAAAAATATAAATTAAAACATATAGTATGGG
CAAGCAGGGAGCTAGAACGATTCGCAGTTAATCCTGGCCTGTTAGAAACATCAGAAGGCTGTAGACAAAT
ACTGGGACAGCTACAACCATCCCTTCAGACAGGATCAGAAGAACTTAGATCATTATATAATACAGTAGCA
ACCCTCTATTGTGTGCATCAAAGGATAGAGATAAAAGACACCAAGGAAGCTTTAGACAAGATAGAGGAAG
AGCAAAACAAAAGTAAGACCACCGCACAGCAAGCGGCCGCTGATCTTCAGACCTGGAGGAGGAGATATGA
GGGACAATTGGAGAAGTGAATTATATAAATATAAAGTAGTAAAAATTGAACCATTAGGAGTAGCACCCAC
CAAGGCAAAGAGAAGAGTGGTGCAGAGAGAAAAAAGAGCAGTGGGAATAGGAGCTTTGTTCCTTGGGTTC
TTGGGAGCAGCAGGAAGCACTATGGGCGCAGCGTCAATGACGCTGACGGTACAGGCCAGACAATTATTGT
CTGGTATAGTGCAGCAGCAGAACAATTTGCTGAGGGCTATTGAGGCGCAACAGCATCTGTTGCAACTCAC
AGTCTGGGGCATCAAGCAGCTCCAGGCAAGAATCCTGGCTGTGGAAAGATACCTAAAGGATCAACAGCTC
CTGGGGATTTGGGGTTGCTCTGGAAAACTCATTTGCACCACTGCTGTGCCTTGGAATGCTAGTTGGAGTA
ATAAATCTCTGGAACAGATTTGGAATCACACGACCTGGATGGAGTGGGACAGAGAAATTAACAATTACAC
AAGCTTAATACACTCCTTAATTGAAGAATCGCAAAACCAGCAAGAAAAGAATGAACAAGAATTATTGGAA
TTAGATAAATGGGCAAGTTTGTGGAATTGGTTTAACATAACAAATTGGCTGTGGTATATAAAATTATTCA
TAATGATAGTAGGAGGCTTGGTAGGTTTAAGAATAGTTTTTGCTGTACTTTCTATAGTGAATAGAGTTAG
GCAGGGATATTCACCATTATCGTTTCAGACCCACCTCCCAACCCCGAGGGGACCCGACAGGCCCGAAGGA
ATAGAAGAAGAAGGTGGAGAGAGAGACAGAGACAGATCCATTCGATTAGTGAACGGATCGGCACTGCGTG
CGCCAATTCTGCAGACAAATGGCAGTATTCATCCACAATTTTAAAAGAAAAGGGGGGATTGGGGGGTACA
GTGCAGGGGAAAGAATAGTAGACATAATAGCAACAGACATACAAACTAAAGAATTACAAAAACAAATTAC
AAAAATTCAAAATTTTCGGGTTTATTACAGGGACAGCAGAGATCCAGTTTGGTTAATTAAGGTACCGCTA
GCATCGATATTAAGGCTTATGCGATGAGGCCCTTTCGTCTTCACTCGAGTTTACTCCCTATCAGTGATAG
AGAACGTATGAAGAGTTTACTCCCTATCAGTGATAGAGAACGTATGCAGACTTTACTCCCTATCAGTGAT
AGAGAACGTATAAGGAGTTTACTCCCTATCAGTGATAGAGAACGTATGACCAGTTTACTCCCTATCAGTG
ATAGAGAACGTATCTACAGTTTACTCCCTATCAGTGATAGAGAACGTATATCCAGTTTACTCCCTATCAG
TGATAGAGAACGTATGTCGAGGTAGGCGTGTACGGTGGGCGCCTATAAAAGCAGAGCTCGTTTAGTGAAC
CGTCAGATCGCCTGGAGCAATTCCACAACACTTTTGTCTTATACTTTGGAGAATTGCTAGCGCCACCATG
GACAAGAAGTACAGCATCGGCCTGGCCATCGGCACCAACTCTGTGGGCTGGGCCGTGATCACCGACGAGT
ACAAGGTGCCCAGCAAGAAATTCAAGGTGCTGGGCAACACCGACCGGCACAGCATCAAGAAGAACCTGAT
CGGAGCCCTGCTGTTCGACAGCGGCGAAACAGCCGAGGCCACCCGGCTGAAGAGAACCGCCAGAAGAAGA
TACACCAGACGGAAGAACCGGATCTGCTATCTGCAAGAGATCTTCAGCAACGAGATGGCCAAGGTGGACG
ACAGCTTCTTCCACAGACTGGAAGAGTCCTTCCTGGTGGAAGAGGATAAGAAGCACGAGCGGCACCCCAT
CTTCGGCAACATCGTGGACGAGGTGGCCTACCACGAGAAGTACCCCACCATCTACCACCTGAGAAAGAAA
CTGGTGGACAGCACCGACAAGGCCGACCTGCGGCTGATCTATCTGGCCCTGGCCCACATGATCAAGTTCC
GGGGCCACTTCCTGATCGAGGGCGACCTGAACCCCGACAACAGCGACGTGGACAAGCTGTTCATCCAGCT
GGTGCAGACCTACAACCAGCTGTTCGAGGAAAACCCCATCAACGCCAGCGGCGTGGACGCCAAGGCCATC
CTGTCTGCCAGACTGAGCAAGAGCAGACGGCTGGAAAATCTGATCGCCCAGCTGCCCGGCGAGAAGAAGA
ATGGCCTGTTCGGAAACCTGATTGCCCTGAGCCTGGGCCTGACCCCCAACTTCAAGAGCAACTTCGACCT
GGCCGAGGATGCCAAACTGCAGCTGAGCAAGGACACCTACGACGACGACCTGGACAACCTGCTGGCCCAG
ATCGGCGACCAGTACGCCGACCTGTTTCTGGCCGCCAAGAACCTGTCCGACGCCATCCTGCTGAGCGACA
TCCTGAGAGTGAACACCGAGATCACCAAGGCCCCCCTGAGCGCCTCTATGATCAAGAGATACGACGAGCA
CCACCAGGACCTGACCCTGCTGAAAGCTCTCGTGCGGCAGCAGCTGCCTGAGAAGTACAAAGAGATTTTC
TTCGACCAGAGCAAGAACGGCTACGCCGGCTACATTGACGGCGGAGCCAGCCAGGAAGAGTTCTACAAGT
TCATCAAGCCCATCCTGGAAAAGATGGACGGCACCGAGGAACTGCTCGTGAAGCTGAACAGAGAGGACCT
GCTGCGGAAGCAGCGGACCTTCGACAACGGCAGCATCCCCCACCAGATCCACCTGGGAGAGCTGCACGCC
ATTCTGCGGCGGCAGGAAGATTTTTACCCATTCCTGAAGGACAACCGGGAAAAGATCGAGAAGATCCTGA
CCTTCCGCATCCCCTACTACGTGGGCCCTCTGGCCAGGGGAAACAGCAGATTCGCCTGGATGACCAGAAA
GAGCGAGGAAACCATCACCCCCTGGAACTTCGAGGAAGTGGTGGACAAGGGCGCTTCCGCCCAGAGCTTC
ATCGAGCGGATGACCAACTTCGATAAGAACCTGCCCAACGAGAAGGTGCTGCCCAAGCACAGCCTGCTGT
ACGAGTACTTCACCGTGTATAACGAGCTGACCAAAGTGAAATACGTGACCGAGGGAATGAGAAAGCCCGC
CTTCCTGAGCGGCGAGCAGAAAAAGGCCATCGTGGACCTGCTGTTCAAGACCAACCGGAAAGTGACCGTG
AAGCAGCTGAAAGAGGACTACTTCAAGAAAATCGAGTGCTTCGACTCCGTGGAAATCTCCGGCGTGGAAG
ATCGGTTCAACGCCTCCCTGGGCACATACCACGATCTGCTGAAAATTATCAAGGACAAGGACTTCCTGGA
CAATGAGGAAAACGAGGACATTCTGGAAGATATCGTGCTGACCCTGACACTGTTTGAGGACAGAGAGATG
ATCGAGGAACGGCTGAAAACCTATGCCCACCTGTTCGACGACAAAGTGATGAAGCAGCTGAAGCGGCGGA
GATACACCGGCTGGGGCAGGCTGAGCCGGAAGCTGATCAACGGCATCCGGGACAAGCAGTCCGGCAAGAC
AATCCTGGATTTCCTGAAGTCCGACGGCTTCGCCAACAGAAACTTCATGCAGCTGATCCACGACGACAGC
CTGACCTTTAAAGAGGACATCCAGAAAGCCCAGGTGTCCGGCCAGGGCGATAGCCTGCACGAGCACATTG
CCAATCTGGCCGGCAGCCCCGCCATTAAGAAGGGCATCCTGCAGACAGTGAAGGTGGTGGACGAGCTCGT
GAAAGTGATGGGCCGGCACAAGCCCGAGAACATCGTGATCGAAATGGCCAGAGAGAACCAGACCACCCAG
AAGGGACAGAAGAACAGCCGCGAGAGAATGAAGCGGATCGAAGAGGGCATCAAAGAGCTGGGCAGCCAGA
TCCTGAAAGAACACCCCGTGGAAAACACCCAGCTGCAGAACGAGAAGCTGTACCTGTACTACCTGCAGAA
TGGGCGGGATATGTACGTGGACCAGGAACTGGACATCAACCGGCTGTCCGACTACGATGTGGACGCCATC
GTGCCTCAGAGCTTTCTGAAGGACGACTCCATCGACAACAAGGTGCTGACCAGAAGCGACAAGAACCGGG
GCAAGAGCGACAACGTGCCCTCCGAAGAGGTCGTGAAGAAGATGAAGAACTACTGGCGGCAGCTGCTGAA
CGCCAAGCTGATTACCCAGAGAAAGTTCGACAATCTGACCAAGGCCGAGAGAGGCGGCCTGAGCGAACTG
GATAAGGCCGGCTTCATCAAGAGACAGCTGGTGGAAACCCGGCAGATCACAAAGCACGTGGCACAGATCC
TGGACTCCCGGATGAACACTAAGTACGACGAGAATGACAAGCTGATCCGGGAAGTGAAAGTGATCACCCT
GAAGTCCAAGCTGGTGTCCGATTTCCGGAAGGATTTCCAGTTTTACAAAGTGCGCGAGATCAACAACTAC
CACCACGCCCACGACGCCTACCTGAACGCCGTCGTGGGAACCGCCCTGATCAAAAAGTACCCTAAGCTGG
AAAGCGAGTTCGTGTACGGCGACTACAAGGTGTACGACGTGCGGAAGATGATCGCCAAGAGCGAGCAGGA
AATCGGCAAGGCTACCGCCAAGTACTTCTTCTACAGCAACATCATGAACTTTTTCAAGACCGAGATTACC
CTGGCCAACGGCGAGATCCGGAAGCGGCCTCTGATCGAGACAAACGGCGAAACCGGGGAGATCGTGTGGG
ATAAGGGCCGGGATTTTGCCACCGTGCGGAAAGTGCTGAGCATGCCCCAAGTGAATATCGTGAAAAAGAC
CGAGGTGCAGACAGGCGGCTTCAGCAAAGAGTCTATCCTGCCCAAGAGGAACAGCGATAAGCTGATCGCC
AGAAAGAAGGACTGGGACCCTAAGAAGTACGGCGGCTTCGACAGCCCCACCGTGGCCTATTCTGTGCTGG
TGGTGGCCAAAGTGGAAAAGGGCAAGTCCAAGAAACTGAAGAGTGTGAAAGAGCTGCTGGGGATCACCAT
CATGGAAAGAAGCAGCTTCGAGAAGAATCCCATCGACTTTCTGGAAGCCAAGGGCTACAAAGAAGTGAAA
AAGGACCTGATCATCAAGCTGCCTAAGTACTCCCTGTTCGAGCTGGAAAACGGCCGGAAGAGAATGCTGG
CCTCTGCCGGCGAACTGCAGAAGGGAAACGAACTGGCCCTGCCCTCCAAATATGTGAACTTCCTGTACCT
GGCCAGCCACTATGAGAAGCTGAAGGGCTCCCCCGAGGATAATGAGCAGAAACAGCTGTTTGTGGAACAG
CACAAGCACTACCTGGACGAGATCATCGAGCAGATCAGCGAGTTCTCCAAGAGAGTGATCCTGGCCGACG
CTAATCTGGACAAAGTGCTGTCCGCCTACAACAAGCACCGGGATAAGCCCATCAGAGAGCAGGCCGAGAA
TATCATCCACCTGTTTACCCTGACCAATCTGGGAGCCCCTGCCGCCTTCAAGTACTTTGACACCACCATC
GACCGGAAGAGGTACACCAGCACCAAAGAGGTGCTGGACGCCACCCTGATCCACCAGAGCATCACCGGCC
TGTACGAGACACGGATCGACCTGTCTCAGCTGGGAGGCGACAAGCGACCTGCCGCCACAAAGAAGGCTGG
ACAGGCTAAGAAGAAGAAAGGAAGCATGAACCATGACCAGGAATTTGACCCCCCAAAGGTTTACCCACCT
GTGCCAGCTGAGAAGAGGAAGCCCATCCGCGTGCTGTCTCTCTTTGATGGGATTGCTACAGGGCTCCTGG
TGCTGAAGGACCTGGGCATCCAAGTGGACCGCTACATTGCCTCCGAGGTGTGTGAGGACTCCATCACGGT
GGGCATGGTGCGGCACCAGGGAAAGATCATGTACGTCGGGGACGTCCGCAGCGTCACACAGAAGCATATC
CAGGAGTGGGGCCCATTCGACCTGGTGATTGGAGGCAGTCCCTGCAATGACCTCTCCATTGTCAACCCTG
CCCGCAAGGGACTTTATGAGGGTACTGGCCGCCTCTTCTTTGAGTTCTACCGCCTCCTGCATGATGCGCG
GCCCAAGGAGGGAGATGATCGCCCCTTCTTCTGGCTCTTTGAGAATGTGGTGGCCATGGGCGTTAGTGAC
AAGAGGGACATCTCGCGATTTCTTGAGTCTAACCCCGTGATGATTGACGCCAAAGAAGTGTCTGCTGCAC
ACAGGGCCCGTTACTTCTGGGGTAACCTTCCTGGCATGAACAGGCCTTTGGCATCCACTGTGAATGATAA
GCTGGGACTGCAAGAGTGTCTGGAGCACGGCAGAATAGCCAAGTTCAGCAAAGTGAGGACCATTACCACC
AGGTCAAACTCTATAAAGCAGGGCAAAGACCAGCATTTCCCCGTCTTCATGAACGAGAAGGAGGACATCC
TGTGGTGCACTGAAATGGAAAGGGTGTTTGGCTTCCCCGTCCACTACACAGACGTCTCCAACATGAGCCG
CTTGGCGAGGCAGAGACTGCTGGGCCGATCGTGGAGCGTGCCGGTCATCCGCCACCTCTTCGCTCCGCTG
AAGGAATATTTTGCTTGTGTGTCTAGCGGCAATAGTAACGCTAACAGCCGCGGGCCGAGCTTCAGCAGCG
GCCTGGTGCCGTTAAGCTTGCGCGGCAGCCATATGGGCCCTATGGAGATATACAAGACAGTGTCTGCATG
GAAGAGACAGCCAGTGCGGGTACTGAGCCTTTTTAGAAATATTGATAAAGTACTAAAGAGTTTGGGCTTT
TTAGAAAGCGGTTCTGGTTCTGGGGGAGGAACGCTGAAGTACGTGGAAGATGTCACAAATGTCGTGAGGA
GAGACGTGGAGAAATGGGGCCCCTTTGACCTGGTGTACGGCTCGACGCAGCCCCTAGGCAGCTCCTGTGA
TCGCTGTCCCGGCTGGTACATGTTCCAGTTCCACCGGATCCTGCAGTATGCGCTGCCTCGCCAGGAGAGT
CAGCGGCCCTTCTTCTGGATATTCATGGACAATCTGCTGCTGACTGAGGATGACCAAGAGACAACTACCC
GCTTCCTTCAGACAGAGGCTGTGACCCTCCAGGATGTCCGTGGCAGGGACTACCAGAATGCTATGCGGGT
GTGGAGCAACATTCCAGGGCTGAAGAGCAAGCATGCGCCCCTGACCCCAAAGGAAGAAGAGTATCTGCAA
GCCCAAGTCAGAAGCAGGAGCAAGCTGGACGCCCCGAAAGTTGACCTCCTGGTGAAGAACTGCCTTCTCC
CGCTGAGAGAGTACTTCAAGTATTTTTCTCAAAACTCACTTCCTCTTGGAAGCGCTGATTACAAAGACGA
TGACGATAAGGGATCTTGATCATCTCAACACTGACTTGAGGATCCATAACTTCGTATAGCATACATTATA
CGAAGTTATGGGGTTGGGGTTGCGCCTTTTCCAAGGCAGCCCTGGGTTTGCGCAGGGACGCGGCTGCTCT
GGGCGTGGTTCCGGGAAACGCAGCGGCGCCGACCCTGGGTCTCGCACATTCTTCACGTCCGTTCGCAGCG
TCACCCGGATCTTCGCCGCTACCCTTGTGGGCCCCCCGGCGACGCTTCCTGCTCCGCCCCTAAGTCGGGA
AGGTTCCTTGCGGTTCGCGGCGTGCCGGACGTGACAAACGGAAGCCGCACGTCTCACTAGTACCCTCGCA
GACGGACAGCGCCAGGGAGCAATGGCAGCGCGCCGACCGCGATGGGCTGTGGCCAATAGCGGCTGCTCAG
CAGGGCGCGCCGAGAGCAGCGGCCGGGAAGGGGCGGTGCGGGAGGCGGGGTGTGGGGCGGTAGTGTGGGC
CCTGTTCCTGCCCGCGCGGTGTTCCGCATTCTGCAAGCCTCCGGAGCGCACGTCGGCAGTCGGCTCCCTC
GTTGACCGAATCACCGACCTCTCTCCCCAGCAAGCCACCATGGTTAGCAAGGGCGAGGAGGATAACATGG
CCATCATCAAGGAGTTCATGCGCTTCAAGGTGCACATGGAGGGCTCCGTGAACGGCCACGAGTTCGAGAT
CGAGGGCGAGGGCGAGGGCCGCCCCTACGAGGGCACCCAGACCGCCAAGCTGAAGGTGACCAAGGGTGGC
CCCCTGCCCTTCGCCTGGGACATCCTGTCCCCTCAGTTCATGTACGGCTCCAAGGCCTACGTGAAGCACC
CCGCCGACATCCCCGACTACTTGAAGCTGTCCTTCCCCGAGGGCTTCAAGTGGGAGCGCGTGATGAACTT
CGAGGACGGCGGCGTGGTGACCGTGACCCAGGACTCCTCCCTGCAGGACGGCGAGTTCATCTACAAGGTG
AAGCTGCGCGGCACCAACTTCCCCTCCGACGGCCCCGTAATGCAGAAGAAGACCATGGGCTGGGAGGCCT
CCTCCGAGCGGATGTACCCCGAGGACGGCGCCCTGAAGGGCGAGATCAAGCAGAGGCTGAAGCTGAAGGA
CGGCGGCCACTACGACGCTGAGGTCAAGACCACCTACAAGGCCAAGAAGCCCGTGCAGCTGCCCGGCGCC
TACAACGTCAACATCAAGTTGGACATCACCTCCCACAACGAGGACTACACCATCGTGGAACAGTACGAAC
GCGCCGAGGGCCGCCACTCCACCGGCGGCATGGACGAGCTGTACAAGTAGGAATTCACTCGAGGACAATC
AACCTCTGGATTACAAAATTTGTGAAAGATTGACTGGTATTCTTAACTATGTTGCTCCTTTTACGCTATG
TGGATACGCTGCTTTAATGCCTTTGTATCATGCTATTGCTTCCCGTATGGCTTTCATTTTCTCCTCCTTG
TATAAATCCTGGTTGCTGTCTCTTTATGAGGAGTTGTGGCCCGTTGTCAGGCAACGTGGCGTGGTGTGCA
CTGTGTTTGCTGACGCAACCCCCACTGGTTGGGGCATTGCCACCACCTGTCAGCTCCTTTCCGGGACTTT
CGCTTTCCCCCTCCCTATTGCCACGGCGGAACTCATCGCCGCCTGCCTTGCCCGCTGCTGGACAGGGGCT
CGGCTGTTGGGCACTGACAATTCCGTGGTGTTGTCGGGGAAATCATCGTCCTTTCCTTGGCTGCTCGCCT
GTGTTGCCACCTGGATTCTGCGCGGGACGTCCTTCTGCTACGTCCCTTCGGCCCTCAATCCAGCGGACCT
TCCTTCCCGCGGCCTGCTGCCGGCTCTGCGGCCTCTTCCGCGTCTTCGCCTTCGCCCTCAGACGAGTCGG
ATCTCCCTTTGGGCCGCCTCCCCGCGTCGACTTTAAGACCAATGACTTACAAGGCAGCTGTAGATCTTAG
CCACTTTTTAAAAGAAAAGGGGGGACTGGAAGGGCTAATTCACTCCCAACGAAGACAAGATCTGCTTTTT
GCTTGTACTGGGTCTCTCTGGTTAGACCAGATCTGAGCCTGGGAGCTCTCTGGCTAACTAGGGAACCCAC
TGCTTAAGCCTCAATAAAGCTTGCCTTGAGTGCTTCAAGTAGTGTGTGCCCGTCTGTTGTGTGACTCTGG
TAACTAGAGATCCCTCAGACCCTTTTAGTCAGTGTGGAAAATCTCTAGCAGGGCCCGTTTAAACCCGCTG
ATCAGCCTCGACTGTGCCTTCTAGTTGCCAGCCATCTGTTGTTTGCCCCTCCCCCGTGCCTTCCTTGACC
CTGGAAGGTGCCACTCCCACTGTCCTTTCCTAATAAAATGAGGAAATTGCATCGCATTGTCTGAGTAGGT
GTCATTCTATTCTGGGGGGTGGGGTGGGGCAGGACAGCAAGGGGGAGGATTGGGAAGACAATAGCAGGCA
TGCTGGGGATGCGGTGGGCTCTATGGCTTCTGAGGCGGAAAGAACCAGCTGGGGCTCTAGGGGGTATCCC
C
[124 nt withheld, positions 13162-13285]
C
[91 nt withheld, positions 13287-13377]
A
[49 nt withheld, positions 13379-13427]
CCTTTGACGTTGGAGTCCACGTTCTTT
[37 nt withheld, positions 13455-13491]
ACCCTATCTCGGTCTATTCTTTTGATTTATAAGGGATTTTGCCGATTTCGGCCTATTGGTTAAAAAATGA
GCTGATTTAACAAAAATTTAACGCGAATTAATTCTGTGGAATGTGTGTCAGTTAGGGTGTGGAAAGTCCC
CAGGCTCCCCAGCAGGCAGAAGTATGCAAAGCATGCATCTCAATTAGTCAGCAACCAGGTGTGGAAAGTC
CCCAGGCTCCCCAGCAGGCAGAAGTATGCAAAGCATGCATCTCAATTAGTCAGCAACCATAGTCCCGCCC
CTAACTCCGCCCATCCCGCCCCTAACTCCGCCCAGTTCCGCCCATTCTCCGCCCCATGGCTGACTAATTT
TTTTTATTTATGCAGAGGCCGAGGCCGCCTCTGCCTCTGAGCTATTCCAGAAGTAGTGAGGAGGCTTTTT
TGGAGGCCTAGGCTTTTGCAAAAAGCTCCCGGGAGCTTGTATATCCATTTTCGGATCTGATCAGCACGTG
TTGACAATTAATCATCGGCATAGTATATCGGCATAGTATAATACGACAAGGTGAGGAACTAAACCATGGC
CAAGTTGACCAGTGCCGTTCCGGTGCTCACCGCGCGCGACGTCGCCGGAGCGGTCGAGTTCTGGACCGAC
CGGCTCGGGTTCTCCCGGGACTTCGTGGAGGACGACTTCGCCGGTGTGGTCCGGGACGACGTGACCCTGT
TCATCAGCGCGGTCCAGGACCAGGTGGTGCCGGACAACACCCTGGCCTGGGTGTGGGTGCGCGGCCTGGA
CGAGCTGTACGCCGAGTGGTCGGAGGTCGTGTCCACGAACTTCCGGGACGCCTCCGGGCCGGCCATGACC
GAGATCGGCGAGCAGCCGTGGGGGCGGGAGTTCGCCCTGCGCGACCCGGCCGGCAACTGCGTGCACTTCG
TGGCCGAGGAGCAGGACTGACACGTGCTACGAGATTTCGATTCCACCGCCGCCTTCTATGAAAGGTTGGG
CTTCGGAATCGTTTTCCGGGACGCCGGCTGGATGATCCTCCAGCGCGGGGATCTCATGCTGGAGTTCTTC
GCCCACCCCAACTTGTTTATTGCAGCTTATAATGGTTACAAATAAAGCAATAGCATCACAAATTTCACAA
ATAAAGCATTTTTTTCACTGCATTCTAGTTGTGGTTTGTCCAAACTCATCAATGTATCTTATCATGTCTG
TATACCGTCGACCTCTAGCTAGAGCTTGGCGTAATCATGGTCATAGCTGTTTCCTGTGTGAAATTGTTAT
CCGCTCACAATTCCACACAACATACGAGCCGGAAGCATAAAGTGTAAAGCCTGGGGTGCCTAATGAGTGA
GCTAACTCACATTAATTGCGTTGCGCTCACTGCCCGCTTTCCAGTCGGGAAACCTGTCGTGCCAGCTGCA
TTAATGAATCGGCCAACGCGCGGGGAGAGGCGGTTTGCGTATTGGGCGCTCTTCCGCTTCCTCGCTCACT
GACTCGCTGCGCTCGGTCGTTCGGCTGCGGCGAGCGGTATCAGCTCACTCAAAGGCGGTAATACGGTTAT
CCACAGAATCAGGGGATAACGCAGGAAAGAACATGTGAGCAAAAG
Features (pLannotate 1.2.2; 36 found; start..end, strand, type, name):
     47..635     -  rep_origin     ori: high-copy-number ColE1/pMB1/pBR322/pUC origin of replication
    806..1666    -  CDS            AmpR: β-lactamase; bla; confers resistance to ampicillin, carbenicillin, and related antibiotics
   1667..1771    -  promoter       AmpR promoter: bla
   1830..1882    -  misc_feature   bom (fragment): basis of mobility region from pBR322
   2037..2416    +  enhancer       CMV enhancer: human cytomegalovirus immediate early enhancer
   2417..2616    +  promoter       CMV promoter: human cytomegalovirus (CMV) immediate early promoter
   2634..2814    +  LTR            5' LTR (truncated): truncated 5' long terminal repeat (LTR) from HIV-1
   2861..2986    +  misc_feature   HIV-1 Ψ: packaging signal of human immunodeficiency virus type 1
   2970..3333    +  CDS            HIV-1 gag (fragment): gag protein from human immunodeficiency virus 1; gag
   3479..3712    +  misc_feature   RRE: The Rev response element (RRE) of HIV-1 allows for Rev-dependent mRNA export from the nucleus to the cytoplasm.
   4089..4189    +  CDS            Rev (fragment): human immunodeficiency virus 1 (HIV-1) Rev protein; rev; enhances nuclear export of unspliced and incompletely spliced viral mRNAs
   4239..4356    +  misc_feature   cPPT/CTS: central polypurine tract and central termination sequence of HIV-1
   4457..4806    +  promoter       TRE3GV promoter: 3rd-generation Tet-responsive promoter that can be activated by binding of Tet-On® 3G, optimized for retroviral and lentiviral vectors
   4831..6432    +  CDS            dCas9(N): N-terminal portion of catalytically inactive Streptococcus pyogenes dCas9 carrying the D10A mutation (Zetsche et al., 2015)
   6433..8931    +  CDS            Cas9(C): C-terminal portion of Streptococcus pyogenes Cas9 (Zetsche et al., 2015)
   8989..9891    +  CDS            Dnmt3a (fragment): DNM3A_MOUSE - Experimental evidence at protein level: Swiss-Prot protein existence level 1. Required for genome-wide de novo methylation and is essential for the establishment of DNA methylation patterns during development (PubMed:9662389, PubMed:11399089, PubMed:10555141, PubMed:11919202, PubMed:16567415, PubMed:17713477). DNA methylation is coordinated with methylation of histones (PubMed:9662389, PubMed:11399089, PubMed:10555141, PubMed:11919202, PubMed:16567415, PubMed:17713477). It modifies DNA in a non-processive manner and also methylates non-CpG sites (PubMed:9662389, PubMed:11399089,
   9976..10617   +  CDS            Dnmt3l (fragment): DNM3L_MOUSE - Experimental evidence at protein level: Swiss-Prot protein existence level 1. Catalytically inactive regulatory factor of DNA methyltransferases that can either promote or inhibit DNA methylation depending on the context (PubMed:11719692, PubMed:15318244, PubMed:15671018, PubMed:24074865). Essential for the function of DNMT3A and DNMT3B: activates DNMT3A and DNMT3B by binding to their catalytic domain (PubMed:15671018). Acts by accelerating the binding of DNA and S-adenosyl-L-methionine (AdoMet) to the methyltransferases and dissociates from the complex after DNA binding to the m
  10686..10719   +  protein_bind   loxP: Cre-mediated recombination occurs in the 8-bp core sequence (GCATACAT). Cre recombinase
  10720..11230   +  promoter       hPGK promoter: human phosphoglycerate kinase 1 promoter
  11240..11947   +  CDS            mCherry: mCherry is a basic (constitutively fluorescent) red fluorescent protein published in 2004, derived from Discosoma sp.. It is reported to be a very rapidly-maturing monomer with low acid sensitivity.
  11967..12555   +  misc_feature   WPRE: woodchuck hepatitis virus posttranscriptional regulatory element
  12606..12625   +  misc_feature   cPPT/CTS (fragment): central polypurine tract and central termination sequence of HIV-1
  12627..12860   +  LTR            3' LTR (ΔU3): self-inactivating 3' long terminal repeat (LTR) from HIV-1
  12892..13116   +  polyA_signal   bGH poly(A) signal: bovine growth hormone polyadenylation signal
  13120..13141   +  promoter       SV40 promoter (fragment): SV40 enhancer and early promoter
  13162..13590   +  rep_origin     f1 ori (sequence partly withheld): f1 bacteriophage origin of replication; arrow indicates direction of (+) strand synthesis
  13604..13933   +  promoter       SV40 promoter: SV40 enhancer and early promoter
  13981..14028   +  promoter       EM7 promoter: synthetic bacterial promoter&nbsp
  14047..14421   +  CDS            BleoR: antibiotic-binding protein; Sh ble from Streptoalloteichus hindustanus; confers resistance to bleomycin, phleomycin, and Zeocin™
  14431..14556   +  CDS            ble (fragment): BLE_KLEPN - Experimental evidence at protein level: Swiss-Prot protein existence level 1. Binding protein with a strong affinity to the bleomycin family of antibiotics. Binds to CL990; an antimitotic-antibiotic compound. From Klebsiella pneumoniae.
  14551..14672   +  polyA_signal   SV40 poly(A) signal: SV40 polyadenylation signal
  14743..14765   -  protein_bind   lac operator (fragment): The lac repressor binds to the lac operator to inhibit transcription in E. coli. This inhibition can be relieved by adding lactose or isopropyl-β-D-thiogalactopyranoside (IPTG). lac repressor encoded by lacI
  14769..14799   -  promoter       lac promoter: promoter for the E. coli lac operon
  14814..14835   -  protein_bind   CAP binding site: CAP binding activates transcription in the presence of cAMP. E. coli catabolite activator protein
  14848..14940   -  CDS            lacI (fragment): lac repressor; lacI; The lac repressor binds to the lac operator to inhibit transcription in E. coli. This inhibition can be relieved by adding lactose or isopropyl-β-D-thiogalactopyranoside (IPTG).
  14942..15075   -  rep_origin     RSF ori (fragment): Plasmids containing the RSF 1030 origin of replication can be propagated in E. coli cells that contain additional plasmids with compatible origins.
