[The description below was written by a language model from this plasmid's Addgene catalogue record and pLannotate feature annotations shown in this document.]
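Description:
TRE3GV-SpdCas9-Dnmt3A/3L-V2 is a third-generation-style, self-inactivating HIV-1 lentiviral transfer plasmid built on the LentiCRISPR v2 backbone for inducible epigenome editing in mammalian cells. It is about 15 kb and is propagated in E. coli through a high-copy ColE1/pUC origin with ampicillin selection. An f1 origin and an SV40/EM7-driven bleomycin (Zeocin) resistance cassette lie outside the viral genome. Viral RNA is produced from a CMV enhancer/promoter fused to a truncated 5' LTR. The transfer region also carries the Ψ packaging signal, RRE for Rev-dependent export, cPPT/CTS, WPRE and a ΔU3 3' LTR followed by a bGH polyadenylation signal.

The main payload is a human codon-optimized, catalytically dead S. pyogenes Cas9 (D10A, H840A) fused at its C terminus to an engineered single-chain murine Dnmt3A–Dnmt3L module, with a C-terminal FLAG tag listed in the record. The feature table annotates only fragments of each methyltransferase protein. This "V2" variant carries an E814G substitution in Dnmt3A. Expression is driven by the TRE3GV promoter, a Tet-responsive element optimized for lentiviral vectors, so it requires a Tet-On 3G transactivator and doxycycline; no transactivator is annotated on this plasmid. Downstream, after a single annotated loxP site, a constitutive hPGK promoter drives mCherry, which marks transduced cells independently of induction. No guide RNA cassette is annotated, so guides would presumably be delivered separately. The construct is used to direct targeted de novo DNA methylation and gene silencing, and belongs to a set of designed dCas9 methyltransferase variants compared in human cell lines and primary human T cells.
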