Addgene plasmid #222505: TRE3GV-SpdCas9-Dnmt3A/3L-V2
Purpose: Expresses TRE3GV promoter driven human codon optimized SpdCas9 directly fused to Dnmt3A/3L variant V2 (E814G) and hPGK promoter driven mCherry
Depositing lab: Isaac Hilton. Depositing organization: Rice University. Publication: Characterization of Rationally Designed CRISPR/Cas9-Based DNA Methyltransferases with Distinct Methyltransferase and Gene Silencing Activities in Human Cell Lines and Primary Human T Cells. Guerra-Resendez RS, Lydon SL, Ma AJ, Bedford GC, Reed DR, Kim S, Teran ER, Nishiguchi T, Escobar M, DiNardo AR, Hilton IB. ACS Synth Biol. 2025 Feb 3. doi: 10.1021/acssynbio.4c00569. PubMed 39898483.
Backbone
  Vector backbone: LentiCRISPR v2
  Vector type: Mammalian Expression, Lentiviral
Growth in bacteria
  Bacterial resistance: Ampicillin, 100 μg/mL
  Growth temperature: 37°C
  Growth strain: NEB Stable
  Copy number: High Copy
Gene/Insert 1
  Gene/Insert name: S. pyogenes dCas9 with C-terminal fusion of murine Dnmt3A-Dnmt3L variant V2 (E814G) engineered fusion
  Species: M. musculus (mouse), Synthetic; Streptococcus pyogenes
  Insert size (bp): 5829
  Mutation: D10A and H840A in S.pyogenes Cas9; E814G in Dnmt3A
  Promoter: TRE3GV
  Tag / fusion protein: FLAG Tag (C terminal on insert)
  Cloning method: Gibson Cloning
  Sequencing primers: 5′ accagtttactccctatcagtgata
Gene/Insert 2
  Gene/Insert name: mCherry
  Species: Synthetic
  Insert size (bp): 708
  Promoter: hPGK
  Cloning method: Gibson Cloning
  Sequencing primers: 5′ caatagcggctgctcagcaggg
Terms and licenses: Academic/Nonprofit Terms; Industry Terms: Not Available to Industry
How to cite: TRE3GV-SpdCas9-Dnmt3A/3L-V2 was a gift from Isaac Hilton (Addgene plasmid # 222505 ; http://n2t.net/addgene:222505 ; RRID:Addgene_222505)
